>Addgene plasmid #230146 | AiP13298 - pAAV-AiE0945m-minBG-SYFP2-P2A-3XFLAG-10aa-H2B-WPRE3-BGHpA (Alias: CN3298) | addgene full sequence | sequence record 461873 | Addgene NGS Result
CCTGCAGGCAGCTGCGCGCTCGCTCGCTCACTGAGGCCGCCCGGGCGTCGGGCGACCTTTGGTCGCCCGG
CCTCAGTGAGCGAGCGAGCGCGCAGAGAGGGAGTGGCCAACTCCATCACTAGGGGTTCCTGCGGCCGCAC
GCGTAGGTAGGTTCACATTCAGGTGCAAACTGAAACTTTTGTTTCCCCCAGTTTTCAAGTCATGAATTAT
TGAATATTTCATGTATTCTACCTTTGCCAGAACACTTCTTTTCCCACCTGCATTTGGAAAGGATGGCAGG
TGAGCTTCCTGCTTGCCTTTCATGAATCCATCTTGTTCTTTCAGTACAACTGTTTTTCTTTTTGCTTTTT
TTTAAGTAGCATCCAAGCTCTGGTGGGCGATTTAATGAGCAAAATGTGCCTGCTCCTTCTGGATATAAAC
AGAAGACATCACTGGCTGCAAAGTATGATATGGGGGAAGAGATTATTCAGTCAGTGTTTTCCGCTTCTCT
TCTTGTTTGTCTTTCTTTTCCATCTCCTGTAGATTGCCCAGTTGGTGCTGGGACCTCTTCATTCACTTCC
AACCTTATGGCATGGAGGTGTGCTGCTGTTGCAGCTCTTTCTCTCTAGAGTAAAATCTGAGACAGCAACT
TGATAATAGAAGAGACCCATCTACACAGCGTGTGTTTCTGATAATGCATATTTTTTTCTGCCTTACGTTT
TCTCACAGAGCTCGGGCTGGGCATAAAAGTCAGGGCAGAGCCATCTATTGCTTACATTTGCTTCTGGGAT
CCAGATCTTTCGAAGCTAGCGCTACCGGTCGCCACCATGGTCTCCAAGGGCGAGGAGCTGTTCACCGGGG
TGGTGCCCATCCTGGTCGAGCTGGACGGCGATGTCAACGGCCACAAGTTCAGCGTGTCCGGCGAGGGCGA
GGGCGATGCCACCTACGGCAAGCTGACCCTGAAGCTGATCTGCACCACCGGCAAGCTGCCCGTGCCCTGG
CCCACCCTCGTGACCACCCTGGGCTACGGCGTGCAGTGCTTCGCCCGCTACCCCGACCACATGAAGCAGC
ACGACTTCTTCAAGTCCGCCATGCCCGAAGGCTACGTCCAGGAGCGCACCATCTTCTTCAAAGACGACGG
CAACTACAAGACCCGCGCCGAGGTGAAGTTCGAGGGCGACACCCTGGTGAACCGCATCGAGCTGAAGGGC
ATCGACTTCAAGGAGGACGGCAACATCCTGGGGCACAAGCTGGAGTACAACTACAACAGCCACAACGTCT
ATATCACCGCCGACAAGCAGAAGAACGGCATCAAGGCCAACTTCAAGATCCGCCACAACATCGAGGACGG
CGGCGTGCAGCTCGCCGACCACTACCAGCAGAACACCCCCATCGGCGACGGCCCCGTGCTGCTGCCCGAC
AACCACTACCTGAGCTACCAGTCCAAGCTGAGCAAAGACCCCAACGAGAAGCGCGATCACATGGTCCTGC
TGGAGTTCGTGACCGCCGCCGGGATCACTCTCGGCATGGACGAGCTGTACAAGGGCTCTGGTGCTACCAA
CTTCTCACTGTTGAAACAGGCAGGGGATGTAGAGGAGAATCCAGGGCCTGGTGCTAGTGGAGACTACAAA
GACCATGACGGAGATTATAAAGATCATGACATCGATTACAAGGATGACGATGACAAGTCCGGACTCAGAT
CTGGAGGCTCCGGAGGCCCAGAGCCAGCGAAGTCTGCTCCCGCCCCGAAAAAGGGCTCCAAGAAGGCGGT
GACTAAGGCGCAGAAGAAAGGCGGCAAGAAGCGCAAGCGCAGCCGCAAGGAGAGCTATTCCATCTATGTG
TACAAGGTTCTGAAGCAGGTCCACCCTGACACCGGCATTTCGTCCAAGGCCATGGGCATCATGAATTCGT
TTGTGAACGACATTTTCGAGCGCATCGCAGGAGAGGCTTCCCGCCTGGCGCATTACAACAAGCGCTCGAC
CATCACCTCCCGGGAGATCCAGACGGCCGTGCGCCTGCTGCTGCCTGGGGAGTTGGCCAAGCACGCCGTG
TCCGAGGGTACTAAGGCCATCACCAAGTACACCAGCGCTAAGTAATGAGGCGCGCCGCGGCCGCGAATTC
GATATCATAATCAACCTCTGGATTACAAAATTTGTGAAAGATTGACTGGTATTCTTAACTATGTTGCTCC
TTTTACGCTATGTGGATACGCTGCTTTAATGCCTTTGTATCATGCTATTGCTTCCCGTATGGCTTTCATT
TTCTCCTCCTTGTATAAATCCTGGTTAGTTCTTGCCACGGCGGAACTCATCGCCGCCTGCCTTGCCCGCT
GCTGGACAGGGGCTCGGCTGTTGGGCACTGACAATTCCGTGGCTCGAGAGATCTTCGACTGTGCCTTCTA
GTTGCCAGCCATCTGTTGTTTGCCCCTCCCCCGTGCCTTCCTTGACCCTGGAAGGTGCCACTCCCACTGT
CCTTTCCTAATAAAATGAGGAAATTGCATCGCATTGTCTGAGTAGGTGTCATTCTATTCTGGGGGGTGGG
GTGGGGCAGGACAGCAAGGGGGAGGATTGGGAAGACAATAGCAGGCATGAGATCTCACGTGCGGACCGAG
CGGCCGCAGGAACCCCTAGTGATGGAGTTGGCCACTCCCTCTCTGCGCGCTCGCTCGCTCACTGAGGCCG
GGCGACCAAAGGTCGCCCGACGCCCGGGCTTTGCCCGGGCGGCCTCAGTGAGCGAGCGAGCGCGCAGCTG
CCTGCAGGGGCGCCTGATGCGGTATTTTCTCCTTACGCATCTGTGCGGTATTTCACACCGCATA
[95 nt withheld, positions 2795-2889]
T
[46 nt withheld, positions 2891-2936]
C
[141 nt withheld, positions 2938-3078]
CCTTTGACGTTGGAGTCCACGTTCTTT
[37 nt withheld, positions 3106-3142]
ACTCTATCTCGGGCTATTCTTTTGATTTATAAGGGATTTTGCCGATTTCGGTCTATTGGTTAAAAAATGA
GCTGATTTAACAAAAATTTAACGCGAATTTTAACAAAATATTAACGTTTACAATTTTATGGTGCACTCTC
AGTACAATCTGCTCTGATGCCGCATAGTTAAGCCAGCCCCGACACCCGCCAACACCCGCTGACGCGCCCT
GACGGGCTTGTCTGCTCCCGGCATCCGCTTACAGACAAGCTGTGACCGTCTCCGGGAGCTGCATGTGTCA
GAGGTTTTCACCGTCATCACCGAAACGCGCGAGACGAAAGGGCCTCGTGATACGCCTATTTTTATAGGTT
AATGTCATGATAATAATGGTTTCTTAGACGTCAGGTGGCACTTTTCGGGGAAATGTGCGCGGAACCCCTA
TTTGTTTATTTTTCTAAATACATTCAAATATGTATCCGCTCATGAGACAATAACCCTGATAAATGCTTCA
ATAATATTGAAAAAGGAAGAGTATGAGTATTCAACATTTCCGTGTCGCCCTTATTCCCTTTTTTGCGGCA
TTTTGCCTTCCTGTTTTTGCTCACCCAGAAACGCTGGTGAAAGTAAAAGATGCTGAAGATCAGTTGGGTG
CACGAGTGGGTTACATCGAACTGGATCTCAACAGCGGTAAGATCCTTGAGAGTTTTCGCCCCGAAGAACG
TTTTCCAATGATGAGCACTTTTAAAGTTCTGCTATGTGGCGCGGTATTATCCCGTATTGACGCCGGGCAA
GAGCAACTCGGTCGCCGCATACACTATTCTCAGAATGACTTGGTTGAGTACTCACCAGTCACAGAAAAGC
ATCTTACGGATGGCATGACAGTAAGAGAATTATGCAGTGCTGCCATAACCATGAGTGATAACACTGCGGC
CAACTTACTTCTGACAACGATCGGAGGACCGAAGGAGCTAACCGCTTTTTTGCACAACATGGGGGATCAT
GTAACTCGCCTTGATCGTTGGGAACCGGAGCTGAATGAAGCCATACCAAACGACGAGCGTGACACCACGA
TGCCTGTAGCAATGGCAACAACGTTGCGCAAACTATTAACTGGCGAACTACTTACTCTAGCTTCCCGGCA
ACAATTAATAGACTGGATGGAGGCGGATAAAGTTGCAGGACCACTTCTGCGCTCGGCCCTTCCGGCTGGC
TGGTTTATTGCTGATAAATCTGGAGCCGGTGAGCGTGGGTCTCGCGGTATCATTGCAGCACTGGGGCCAG
ATGGTAAGCCCTCCCGTATCGTAGTTATCTACACGACGGGGAGTCAGGCAACTATGGATGAACGAAATAG
ACAGATCGCTGAGATAGGTGCCTCACTGATTAAGCATTGGTAACTGTCAGACCAAGTTTACTCATATATA
CTTTAGATTGATTTAAAACTTCATTTTTAATTTAAAAGGATCTAGGTGAAGATCCTTTTTGATAATCTCA
TGACCAAAATCCCTTAACGTGAGTTTTCGTTCCACTGAGCGTCAGACCCCGTAGAAAAGATCAAAGGATC
TTCTTGAGATCCTTTTTTTCTGCGCGTAATCTGCTGCTTGCAAACAAAAAAACCACCGCTACCAGCGGTG
GTTTGTTTGCCGGATCAAGAGCTACCAACTCTTTTTCCGAAGGTAACTGGCTTCAGCAGAGCGCAGATAC
CAAATACTGTTCTTCTAGTGTAGCCGTAGTTAGGCCACCACTTCAAGAACTCTGTAGCACCGCCTACATA
CCTCGCTCTGCTAATCCTGTTACCAGTGGCTGCTGCCAGTGGCGATAAGTCGTGTCTTACCGGGTTGGAC
TCAAGACGATAGTTACCGGATAAGGCGCAGCGGTCGGGCTGAACGGGGGGTTCGTGCACACAGCCCAGCT
TGGAGCGAACGACCTACACCGAACTGAGATACCTACAGCGTGAGCTATGAGAAAGCGCCACGCTTCCCGA
AGGGAGAAAGGCGGACAGGTATCCGGTAAGCGGCAGGGTCGGAACAGGAGAGCGCACGAGGGAGCTTCCA
GGGGGAAACGCCTGGTATCTTTATAGTCCTGTCGGGTTTCGCCACCTCTGACTTGAGCGTCGATTTTTGT
GATGCTCGTCAGGGGGGCGGAGCCTATGGAAAAACGCCAGCAACGCGGCCTTTTTACGGTTCCTGGCCTT
TTGCTGGCCTTTTGCTCACATGT
Features (pLannotate 1.2.2; 16 found; start..end, strand, type, name):
     12..39      +  repeat_region  AAV2 ITR (fragment): inverted terminal repeat of adeno-associated virus serotype 2 inverted
     68..95      +  repeat_region  AAV2 ITR (fragment): inverted terminal repeat of adeno-associated virus serotype 2 inverted
    807..1523    +  CDS            SYFP2: SYFP2 is a basic (constitutively fluorescent) yellow fluorescent protein published in 2006, derived from Aequorea victoria. It is reported to be a very rapidly-maturing monomer with moderate acid sensitivity.
   1602..1667    +  CDS            3xFLAG: three tandem FLAG® epitope tags, followed by an enterokinase cleavage site
   1698..2075    +  CDS            H2B: human histone H2B; HIST1H2BJ
   2109..2266    +  misc_feature   WPRE (fragment): woodchuck hepatitis virus posttranscriptional regulatory element
   2272..2352    +  misc_feature   WPRE (fragment): woodchuck hepatitis virus posttranscriptional regulatory element
   2369..2480    +  polyA_signal   bGH poly(A) signal: bovine growth hormone polyadenylation signal
   2598..2738    +  repeat_region  AAV2 ITR: inverted terminal repeat of adeno-associated virus serotype 2 inverted
   2743..2794    -  misc_feature   bom (fragment): basis of mobility region from pBR322
   2813..3268    +  rep_origin     f1 ori (sequence partly withheld): f1 bacteriophage origin of replication; arrow indicates direction of (+) strand synthesis
   3269..3318    -  misc_feature   bom (fragment): basis of mobility region from pBR322
   3420..3455    -  CDS            rop (fragment): Rop protein, which maintains plasmids at low copy number; rop
   3550..3654    +  promoter       AmpR promoter: bla
   3655..4515    +  CDS            AmpR: β-lactamase; bla; confers resistance to ampicillin, carbenicillin, and related antibiotics
   4686..5274    +  rep_origin     ori: high-copy-number ColE1/pMB1/pBR322/pUC origin of replication
