[The description below was written by a language model from this plasmid's Addgene catalogue record and pLannotate feature annotations shown in this document.]
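Description:
AiP13298 - pAAV-AiE0945m-minBG-SYFP2-P2A-3XFLAG-10aa-H2B-WPRE3-BGHpA (alias CN3298) is an AAV transfer plasmid built on a pAAV2 backbone and intended for packaging a reporter genome into recombinant adeno-associated virus for delivery to brain cells. The 5.3 kb plasmid is maintained in bacteria through a high-copy ColE1/pUC-type origin and selected with ampicillin via the bla gene. An f1 phage origin is also present in the backbone. AAV2 inverted terminal repeats flank the expression cassette and provide the signals for genome replication and encapsidation. The downstream ITR is annotated in full, whereas the upstream one is detected only as short fragments in the sequencing-derived annotation.

Between the ITRs, the enhancer AiE0945m is placed ahead of a minimal beta-globin promoter (minBG). The minimal promoter has little activity of its own, so expression depends on the enhancer, which was designed to restrict transgene expression to specific brain cell populations. The record does not state which populations, and neither the enhancer nor minBG is called out in the feature table, although unannotated sequence upstream of the coding region leaves room for them. The synthetic open reading frame encodes the yellow fluorescent protein SYFP2, a P2A self-cleaving peptide, and a 3xFLAG epitope joined by a ten-residue linker to human histone H2B. This should yield free SYFP2 that fills the cell and a separate chromatin-bound, FLAG-tagged nuclear marker usable for antibody detection or nuclear labelling. A shortened WPRE (WPRE3) enhances transcript expression, and a bovine growth hormone polyadenylation signal terminates the message. The construct belongs to a suite of enhancer AAVs for genetic access to cortical cell types.
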