Addgene plasmid #230146: AiP13298 - pAAV-AiE0945m-minBG-SYFP2-P2A-3XFLAG-10aa-H2B-WPRE3-BGHpA (Alias: CN3298)
Purpose: AiE0945m is an enhancer sequence, designed to drive AAV-mediated transgene expression in specific populations of brain cells
Depositing lab: Allen Institute for Brain Science & Boaz Levi. Depositing organization: Allen Institute. Publication: A suite of enhancer AAVs and transgenic mouse lines for genetic access to cortical cell types. Ben-Simon Y, Hooper M, Narayan S, Daigle TL, Dwivedi D, Way SW, Oster A, Stafford DA, Mich JK, Taormina MJ, Martinez RA, Opitz-Araya X, Roth JR, Alexander JR, Allen S, Amster A, Arbuckle J, Ayala A, Baker PM, Bakken TE, Barcelli T, Barta S, Bendrick J, Bertagnolli D, Bielstein C, Bishwakarma P, Bowlus J, Boyer G, Brouner K, Casian B, Casper T, Chakka AB, Chakrabarty R, Chance RK, Chavan S, Clark M, Colbert K, Collman F, Daniel S, Departee M, DiValentin P, Donadio N, Dotson N, Egdorf T, Fliss T, Gabitto M, Garcia J, Gary A, Gasperini M, Gloe J, Goldy J, Gore BB, Graybuck L, Greisman N, Haeseleer F, Halterman C, Haradon Z, Hastings SD, Helback O, Ho W, Hockemeyer D, Huang C, Huff S, Hunker A, Johansen N, Jones D, Juneau Z, Kalmbach B, Kannan M, Khem S, Kussick E, Kutsal R, Larsen R, Lee C, Lee AY, Leibly M, Lenz GH, Li S, Liang E, Lusk N, Madigan Z, Malloy J, Malone J, McCue R, Melchor J, Mollenkopf T, Moosman S, Morin E, Newman D, Ng L, Ngo K, Omstead V, Otto S, Oyama A, Pena N, Pham T, Phillips E, Pom CA, Potekhina L, Ransford S, Ray PL, Rette D, Reynoldson C, Rimorin C, Rocha D, Ruiz A, Sanchez REA, Sawyer L, Sedeno-Cortes A, Sevigny JP, Shapovalova N, Shepard N, Shulga L, Sigler AR, Siverts L, Soliman S, Somasundaram S, Staats B, Stewart K, Szelenyi E, Tieu M, Trader C, Tran A, van Velthoven CTJ, Walker M, Wang Y, Weed N, Wirthlin M, Wood T, Wynalda B, Yao Z, Zhou T, Ariza J, Dee N, Reding M, Ronellenfitch K, Mufti S, Sunkin SM, Smith KA, Esposito L, Waters J, Thyagarajan B, Yao S, Lein ES, Zeng H, Levi BP, Ngai J, Ting JT, Tasic B. Cell. 2025 May 16:S0092-8674(25)00513-6. doi: 10.1016/j.cell.2025.05.002. PubMed 40403729.
Backbone
  Vector backbone: pAAV2
  Vector type: AAV
Growth in bacteria
  Bacterial resistance: Ampicillin, 100 μg/mL
  Growth temperature: 37°C
  Growth strain: NEB Stable
  Copy number: High Copy
Gene/Insert
  Gene/Insert name: SYFP2-P2A-3XFLAG-10aa-H2B
  Species: Synthetic
  Promoter: minBG
  Cloning method: Gibson Cloning
Terms and licenses: Academic/Nonprofit Terms; Industry Terms: Not Available to Industry
How to cite: AiP13298 - pAAV-AiE0945m-minBG-SYFP2-P2A-3XFLAG-10aa-H2B-WPRE3-BGHpA (Alias: CN3298) was a gift from Allen Institute for Brain Science & Boaz Levi (Addgene plasmid # 230146 ; http://n2t.net/addgene:230146 ; RRID:Addgene_230146)
